>Addgene plasmid #192327 | pSLIK 3xFLAG-XRCC6 zeo | addgene full sequence | sequence record 375243 | Addgene NGS Result
GTCGACGGATCGGGAGATCTCCCGATCCCCTATGGTGCACTCTCAGTACAATCTGCTCTGATGCCGCATA
GTTAAGCCAGTATCTGCTCCCTGCTTGTGTGTTGGAGGTCGCTGAGTAGTGCGCGAGCAAAATTTAAGCT
ACAACAAGGCAAGGCTTGACCGACAATTGCATGAAGAATCTGCTTAGGGTTAGGCGTTTTGCGCTGCTTC
GCGATGTACGGGCCAGATATACGCGTTGACATTGATTATTGACTAGTTATTAATAGTAATCAATTACGGG
GTCATTAGTTCATAGCCCATATATGGAGTTCCGCGTTACATAACTTACGGTAAATGGCCCGCCTGGCTGA
CCGCCCAACGACCCCCGCCCATTGACGTCAATAATGACGTATGTTCCCATAGTAACGCCAATAGGGACTT
TCCATTGACGTCAATGGGTGGAGTATTTACGGTAAACTGCCCACTTGGCAGTACATCAAGTGTATCATAT
GCCAAGTACGCCCCCTATTGACGTCAATGACGGTAAATGGCCCGCCTGGCATTATGCCCAGTACATGACC
TTATGGGACTTTCCTACTTGGCAGTACATCTACGTATTAGTCATCGCTATTACCATGGTGATGCGGTTTT
GGCAGTACATCAATGGGCGTGGATAGCGGTTTGACTCACGGGGATTTCCAAGTCTCCACCCCATTGACGT
CAATGGGAGTTTGTTTTGGCACCAAAATCAACGGGACTTTCCAAAATGTCGTAACAACTCCGCCCCATTG
ACGCAAATGGGCGGTAGGCGTGTACGGTGGGAGGTCTATATAAGCAGCGCGTTTTGCCTGTACTGGGTCT
CTCTGGTTAGACCAGATCTGAGCCTGGGAGCTCTCTGGCTAACTAGGGAACCCACTGCTTAAGCCTCAAT
AAAGCTTGCCTTGAGTGCTTCAAGTAGTGTGTGCCCGTCTGTTGTGTGACTCTGGTAACTAGAGATCCCT
CAGACCCTTTTAGTCAGTGTGGAAAATCTCTAGCAGTGGCGCCCGAACAGGGACTTGAAAGCGAAAGGGA
AACCAGAGGAGCTCTCTCGACGCAGGACTCGGCTTGCTGAAGCGCGCACGGCAAGAGGCGAGGGGCGGCG
ACTGGTGAGTACGCCAAAAATTTTGACTAGCGGAGGCTAGAAGGAGAGAGATGGGTGCGAGAGCGTCAGT
ATTAAGCGGGGGAGAATTAGATCGCGATGGGAAAAAATTCGGTTAAGGCCAGGGGGAAAGAAAAAATATA
AATTAAAACATATAGTATGGGCAAGCAGGGAGCTAGAACGATTCGCAGTTAATCCTGGCCTGTTAGAAAC
ATCAGAAGGCTGTAGACAAATACTGGGACAGCTACAACCATCCCTTCAGACAGGATCAGAAGAACTTAGA
TCATTATATAATACAGTAGCAACCCTCTATTGTGTGCATCAAAGGATAGAGATAAAAGACACCAAGGAAG
CTTTAGACAAGATAGAGGAAGAGCAAAACAAAAGTAAGACCACCGCACAGCAAGCGGCCGCTGATCTTCA
GACCTGGAGGAGGAGATATGAGGGACAATTGGAGAAGTGAATTATATAAATATAAAGTAGTAAAAATTGA
ACCATTAGGAGTAGCACCCACCAAGGCAAAGAGAAGAGTGGTGCAGAGAGAAAAAAGAGCAGTGGGAATA
GGAGCTTTGTTCCTTGGGTTCTTGGGAGCAGCAGGAAGCACTATGGGCGCAGCGTCAATGACGCTGACGG
TACAGGCCAGACAATTATTGTCTGGTATAGTGCAGCAGCAGAACAATTTGCTGAGGGCTATTGAGGCGCA
ACAGCATCTGTTGCAACTCACAGTCTGGGGCATCAAGCAGCTCCAGGCAAGAATCCTGGCTGTGGAAAGA
TACCTAAAGGATCAACAGCTCCTGGGGATTTGGGGTTGCTCTGGAAAACTCATTTGCACCACTGCTGTGC
CTTGGAATGCTAGTTGGAGTAATAAATCTCTGGAACAGATTTGGAATCACACGACCTGGATGGAGTGGGA
CAGAGAAATTAACAATTACACAAGCTTAATACACTCCTTAATTGAAGAATCGCAAAACCAGCAAGAAAAG
AATGAACAAGAATTATTGGAATTAGATAAATGGGCAAGTTTGTGGAATTGGTTTAACATAACAAATTGGC
TGTGGTATATAAAATTATTCATAATGATAGTAGGAGGCTTGGTAGGTTTAAGAATAGTTTTTGCTGTACT
TTCTATAGTGAATAGAGTTAGGCAGGGATATTCACCATTATCGTTTCAGACCCACCTCCCAACCCCGAGG
GGACCCGACAGGCCCGAAGGAATAGAAGAAGAAGGTGGAGAGAGAGACAGAGACAGATCCATTCGATTAG
TGAACGGATCGGCACTGCGTGCGCCAATTCTGCAGACAAATGGCAGTATTCATCCACAATTTTAAAAGAA
AAGGGGGGATTGGGGGGTACAGTGCAGGGGAAAGAATAGTAGACATAATAGCAACAGACATACAAACTAA
AGAATTACAAAAACAAATTACAAAAATTCAAAATTTTCGGGTTTATTACAGGGACAGCAGAGATCCAGTT
TGGTTAATTCTAGACAGTTATCAACAAGTTTGTACAAAAAAGCAGGCTTTAAAGGAACCAATTCAGTCGA
CTGGATCCCGAGTTTACTCCCTATCAGTGATAGAGAACGTATGTCGAGTTTACTCCCTATCAGTGATAGA
GAACGATGTCGAGTTTACTCCCTATCAGTGATAGAGAACGTATGTCGAGTTTACTCCCTATCAGTGATAG
AGAACGTATGTCGAGTTTACTCCCTATCAGTGATAGAGAACGTATGTCGAGTTTATCCCTATCAGTGATA
GAGAACGTATGTCGAGTTTACTCCCTATCAGTGATAGAGAACGTATGTCGAGGTAGGCGTGTACGGTGGG
AGGCCTATATAAGCAGAGCTCGTTTAGTGAACCGTCAGATCGCCACTAGATGGACTACAAAGACCATGAC
GGTGATTATAAAGATCATGACATCGATTACAAGGATGACGATGACAAGACTAGT
[1827 nt withheld, positions 3065-4891]
TGACAATTGGAAGACTAATGCGTTTTCGAGATATCTAGACCCAGCTTTCTTGTACAAAGTGGTTGATAAC
ATCTCGAGCCATAAAGATGGTTAATTAACCCACCCAAGATCTGGCCTCCGCGCCGGGTTTTGGCGCCTCC
CGCGGGCGCCCCCCTCCTCACGGCGAGCGCTGCCACGTCAGACGAAGGGCGCAGCGAGCGTCCTGATCCT
TCCGCCCGGACGCTCAGGACAGCGGCCCGCTGCTCATAAGACTCGGCCTTAGAACCCCAGTATCAGCAGA
AGGACATTTTAGGACGGGACTTGGGTGACTCTAGGGCACTGGTTTTCTTTCCAGAGAGCGGAACAGGCGA
GGAAAAGTAGTCCCTTCTCGGCGATTCTGCGGAGGGATCTCCGTGGGGCGGTGAACGCCGATGATTATAT
AAGGACGCGCCGGGTGTGGCACAGCTAGTTCCGTCGCAGCCGGGATTTGGGTCGCGGTTCTTGTTTGTGG
ATCGCTGTGATCGTCACTTGGTGAGTAGCGGGCTGCTGGGCTGGCCGGGGCTTTCGTGGCCGCCGGGCCG
CTCGGTGGGACGGAAGCGTGTGGAGAGACCGCCAAGGGCTGTAGTCTGGGTCCGCGAGCAAGGTTGCCCT
GAACTGGGGGTTGGGGGGAGCGCAGCAAAATGGCGGCTGTTCCCGAGTCTTGAATGGAAGACGCTTGTGA
GGCGGGCTGTGAGGTCGTTGAAACAAGGTGGGGGGCATGGTGGGCGGCAAGAACCCAAGGTCTTGAGGCC
TTCGCTAATGCGGGAAAGCTCTTATTCGGGTGAGATGGGCTGGGGCACCATCTGGGGACCCTGACGTGAA
GTTTGTCACTGACTGGAGAACTCGGTTTGTCGTCTGTTGCGGGGGCGGCAGTTATGGCGGTGCCGTTGGG
CAGTGCACCCGTACCTTTGGGAGCGCGCGCCCTCGTCGTGTCGTGACGTCACCCGTTCTGTTGGCTTATA
ATGCAGGGTGGGGCCACCTGCCGGTAGGTGTGCGGTAGGCTTTTCTCCGTCGCAGGACGCAGGGTTCGGG
CCTAGGGTAGGCTCTCCTGAATCGACAGGCGCCGGACCTCTGGTGAGGGGAGGGATAAGTGAGGCGTCAG
TTTCTTTGGTCGGTTTTATGTACCTATCTTCTTAAGTAGCTGAAGCTCCGGTTTTGAACTATGCGCTCGG
GGTTGGCGAGTGTGTTTTGTGAAGTTTTTTAGGCACCTTTTGAAATGTAATCATTTGGGTCAATATGTAA
TTTTCAGTGTTAGACTAGTAAATTGTCCGCTAAATTCTGGCCGTTTTTGGCTTTTTTGTTAGACGAAGCT
TGGTACCGAGCTCGGATCTCCACCCCGTACCGGTCCTGCAGTCGAATTCACCATGTCTAGACTGGACAAG
AGCAAAGTCATAAACGGAGCTCTGGAATTACTCAATGGTGTCGGTATCGAAGGCCTGACGACAAGGAAAC
TCGCTCAAAAGCTGGGAGTTGAGCAGCCTACCCTGTACTGGCACGTGAAGAACAAGCGGGCCCTGCTCGA
TGCCCTGCCAATCGAGATGCTGGACAGGCATCATACCCACTTCTGCCCCCTGGAAGGCGAGTCATGGCAA
GACTTTCTGCGGAACAACGCCAAGTCATACCGCTGTGCTCTCCTCTCACATCGCGACGGGGCTAAAGTGC
ATCTCGGCACCCGCCCAACAGAGAAACAGTACGAAACCCTGGAAAATCAGCTCGCGTTCCTGTGTCAGCA
AGGCTTCTCCCTGGAGAACGCACTGTACGCTCTGTCCGCCGTGGGCCACTTTACACTGGGCTGCGTATTG
GAGGAACAGGAGCATCAAGTAGCAAAAGAGGAAAGAGAGACACCTACCACCGATTCTATGCCCCCACTTC
TGAGACAAGCAATTGAGCTGTTCGACCGGCAGGGAGCCGAACCTGCCTTCCTTTTCGGCCTGGAACTAAT
CATATGTGGCCTGGAGAAACAGCTAAAGTGCGAAAGCGGCGGGCCGACCGACGCCCTTGACGATTTTGAC
TTAGACATGCTCCCAGCCGATGCCCTTGACGACTTTGACCTTGATATGCTGCCTGCTGACGCTCTTGACG
ATTTTGACCTTGACATGCTCCCCGGGTAACTAAGTAAGGATCCGCGGCCGCACTAGAGGAATTCCGCCCC
TCTCCCCCCCCCCCCCCTAACGTTACTGGCCGAAGCCGCTTGGAATAAGGCCGGTGTGCGTTTGTCTATA
TGTTATTTTCCACCATATTGCCGTCTTTTGGCAATGTGAGGGCCCGGAAACCTGGCCCTGTCTTCTTGAC
GAGCATTCCTAGGGGTCTTTCCCCTCTCGCCAAAGGAATGCAAGGTCTGTTGAATGTCGTGAAGGAAGCA
GTTCCTCTGGAAGCTTCTTGAAGACAAACAACGTCTGTAGCGACCCTTTGCAGGCAGCGGAACCCCCCAC
CTGGCGACAGGTGCCTCTGCGGCCAAAAGCCACGTGTATAAGATACACCTGCAAAGGCGGCACAACCCCA
GTGCCACGTTGTGAGTTGGATAGTTGTGGAAAGAGTCAAATGGCTCTCCTCAAGCGTATTCAACAAGGGG
CTGAAGGATGCCCAGAAGGTACCCCATTGTATGGGATCTGATCTGGGGCCTCGGTGCACATGCTTTACAT
GTGTTTAGTCGAGGTTAAAAAAACGTCTAGGCCCCCCGAACCACGGGGACGTGGTTTTCCTTTGAAAAAC
ACGATGATAAGCTTACCGGTACGCGTGATGTGTTGACAATTAATCATCGGCATAGTATATCGGCATAGTA
TAATACGACAAGGTGAGGAACTAAACCATGGCCAAGTTGACCAGTGCCGTTCCGGTGCTCACCGCGCGCG
ACGTCGCCGGAGCGGTCGAGTTCTGGACCGACCGGCTCGGGTTCTCCCGGGACTTCGTGGAGGACGACTT
CGCCGGTGTGGTCCGGGACGACGTGACCCTGTTCATCAGCGCGGTCCAGGACCAGGTGGTGCCGGACAAC
ACCCTGGCCTGGGTGTGGGTGCGCGGCCTGGACGAGCTGTACGCCGAGTGGTCGGAGGTCGTGTCCACGA
ACTTCCGGGACGCCTCCGGGCCGGCCATGACCGAGATCGGCGAGCAGCCGTGGGGGCGGGAGTTCGCCCT
GCGCGACCCGGCCGGCAACTGCGTGCACTTCGTGGCCGAGGAGCAGGACTGACACATCTGTACAAGTAAA
GCGGCCGCGACTCTAGATCATAATCAGCCATACCACATTTGTAGAGGTTTTACTTGCTTTAAAAAACCTC
CCACACCTCCCCCTGAACCTGAAACATAAAATGAATGCAATTGTTGTTGTTTAGTCCCTCCCAATTCGAT
ATCAAGCTTATCGATAATCAACCTCTGGATTACAAAATTTGTGAAAGATTGACTGGTATTCTTAACTATG
TTGCTCCTTTTACGCTATGTGGATACGCTGCTTTAATGCCTTTGTATCATGCTATTGCTTCCCGTATGGC
TTTCATTTTCTCCTCCTTGTATAAATCCTGGTTGCTGTCTCTTTATGAGGAGTTGTGGCCCGTTGTCAGG
CAACGTGGCGTGGTGTGCACTGTGTTTGCTGACGCAACCCCCACTGGTTGGGGCATTGCCACCACCTGTC
AGCTCCTTTCCGGGACTTTCGCTTTCCCCCTCCCTATTGCCACGGCGGAACTCATCGCCGCCTGCCTTGC
CCGCTGCTGGACAGGGGCTCGGCTGTTGGGCACTGACAATTCCGTGGTGTTGTCGGGGAAATCATCGTCC
TTTCCTTGGCTGCTCGCCTGTGTTGCCACCTGGATTCTGCGCGGGACGTCCTTCTGCTACGTCCCTTCGG
CCCTCAATCCAGCGGACCTTCCTTCCCGCGGCCTGCTGCCGGCTCTGCGGCCTCTTCCGCGTCTTCGCCT
TCGCCCTCAGACGAGTCGGATCTCCCTTTGGGCCGCCTCCCCGCATCGATACCGTCGACCTCGATCGAGA
CCTAGAAAAACATGGAGCAATCACAAGTAGCAATACAGCAGCTACCAATGCTGATTGTGCCTGGCTAGAA
GCACAAGAGGAGGAGGAGGTGGGTTTTCCAGTCACACCTCAGGTACCTTTAAGACCAATGACTTACAAGG
CAGCTGTAGATCTTAGCCACTTTTTAAAAGAAAAGGGGGGACTGGAAGGGCTAATTCACTCCCAACGAAG
ACAAGATATCCTTGATCTGTGGATCTACCACACACAAGGCTACTTCCCTGATTGGCAGAACTACACACCA
GGGCCAGGGATCAGATATCCACTGACCTTTGGATGGTGCTACAAGCTAGTACCAGTTGAGCAAGAGAAGG
TAGAAGAAGCCAATGAAGGAGAGAACACCCGCTTGTTACACCCTGTGAGCCTGCATGGGATGGATGACCC
GGAGAGAGAAGTATTAGAGTGGAGGTTTGACAGCCGCCTAGCATTTCATCACATGGCCCGAGAGCTGCAT
CCGGACTGTACTGGGTCTCTCTGGTTAGACCAGATCTGAGCCTGGGAGCTCTCTGGCTAACTAGGGAACC
CACTGCTTAAGCCTCAATAAAGCTTGCCTTGAGTGCTTCAAGTAGTGTGTGCCCGTCTGTTGTGTGACTC
TGGTAACTAGAGATCCCTCAGACCCTTTTAGTCAGTGTGGAAAATCTCTAGCAGGGCCCGTTTAAACCCG
CTGATCAGCCTCGACTGTGCCTTCTAGTTGCCAGCCATCTGTTGTTTGCCCCTCCCCCGTGCCTTCCTTG
ACCCTGGAAGGTGCCACTCCCACTGTCCTTTCCTAATAAAATGAGGAAATTGCATCGCATTGTCTGAGTA
GGTGTCATTCTATTCTGGGGGGTGGGGTGGGGCAGGACAGCAAGGGGGAGGATTGGGAAGACAATAGCAG
GCATGCTGGGGATGCGGTGGGCTCTATGGCTTCTGAGGCGGAAAGAACCAGCTGGGGCTCTAGGGGGTAT
CCCC
[124 nt withheld, positions 9866-9989]
C
[91 nt withheld, positions 9991-10081]
A
[49 nt withheld, positions 10083-10131]
CCTTTGACGTTGGAGTCCACGTTCTTT
[37 nt withheld, positions 10159-10195]
ACCCTATCTCGGTCTATTCTTTTGATTTATAAGGGATTTTGCCGATTTCGGCCTATTGGTTAAAAAATGA
GCTGATTTAACAAAAATTTAACGCGAATTAATTCTGTGGAATGTGTGTCAGTTAGGGTGTGGAAAGTCCC
CAGGCTCCCCAGCAGGCAGAAGTATGCAAAGCATGCATCTCAATTAGTCAGCAACCAGGTGTGGAAAGTC
CCCAGGCTCCCCAGCAGGCAGAAGTATGCAAAGCATGCATCTCAATTAGTCAGCAACCATAGTCCCGCCC
CTAACTCCGCCCATCCCGCCCCTAACTCCGCCCAGTTCCGCCCATTCTCCGCCCCATGGCTGACTAATTT
TTTTTATTTATGCAGAGGCCGAGGCCGCCTCTGCCTCTGAGCTATTCCAGAAGTAGTGAGGAGGCTTTTT
TGGAGGCCTAGGCTTTTGCAAAAAGCTCCCGGGAGCTTGTATATCCATTTTCGGATCTGATCAGCACGTG
TTGACAATTAATCATCGGCATAGTATATCGGCATAGTATAATACGACAAGGTGAGGAACTAAACCATGGC
CAAGTTGACCAGTGCCGTTCCGGTGCTCACCGCGCGCGACGTCGCCGGAGCGGTCGAGTTCTGGACCGAC
CGGCTCGGGTTCTCCCGGGACTTCGTGGAGGACGACTTCGCCGGTGTGGTCCGGGACGACGTGACCCTGT
TCATCAGCGCGGTCCAGGACCAGGTGGTGCCGGACAACACCCTGGCCTGGGTGTGGGTGCGCGGCCTGGA
CGAGCTGTACGCCGAGTGGTCGGAGGTCGTGTCCACGAACTTCCGGGACGCCTCCGGGCCGGCCATGACC
GAGATCGGCGAGCAGCCGTGGGGGCGGGAGTTCGCCCTGCGCGACCCGGCCGGCAACTGCGTGCACTTCG
TGGCCGAGGAGCAGGACTGACACGTGCTACGAGATTTCGATTCCACCGCCGCCTTCTATGAAAGGTTGGG
CTTCGGAATCGTTTTCCGGGACGCCGGCTGGATGATCCTCCAGCGCGGGGATCTCATGCTGGAGTTCTTC
GCCCACCCCAACTTGTTTATTGCAGCTTATAATGGTTACAAATAAAGCAATAGCATCACAAATTTCACAA
ATAAAGCATTTTTTTCACTGCATTCTAGTTGTGGTTTGTCCAAACTCATCAATGTATCTTATCATGTCTG
TATACCGTCGACCTCTAGCTAGAGCTTGGCGTAATCATGGTCATAGCTGTTTCCTGTGTGAAATTGTTAT
CCGCTCACAATTCCACACAACATACGAGCCGGAAGCATAAAGTGTAAAGCCTGGGGTGCCTAATGAGTGA
GCTAACTCACATTAATTGCGTTGCGCTCACTGCCCGCTTTCCAGTCGGGAAACCTGTCGTGCCAGCTGCA
TTAATGAATCGGCCAACGCGCGGGGAGAGGCGGTTTGCGTATTGGGCGCTCTTCCGCTTCCTCGCTCACT
GACTCGCTGCGCTCGGTCGTTCGGCTGCGGCGAGCGGTATCAGCTCACTCAAAGGCGGTAATACGGTTAT
CCACAGAATCAGGGGATAACGCAGGAAAGAACATGTGAGCAAAAGGCCAGCAAAAGGCCAGGAACCGTAA
AAAGGCCGCGTTGCTGGCGTTTTTCCATAGGCTCCGCCCCCCTGACGAGCATCACAAAAATCGACGCTCA
AGTCAGAGGTGGCGAAACCCGACAGGACTATAAAGATACCAGGCGTTTCCCCCTGGAAGCTCCCTCGTGC
GCTCTCCTGTTCCGACCCTGCCGCTTACCGGATACCTGTCCGCCTTTCTCCCTTCGGGAAGCGTGGCGCT
TTCTCATAGCTCACGCTGTAGGTATCTCAGTTCGGTGTAGGTCGTTCGCTCCAAGCTGGGCTGTGTGCAC
GAACCCCCCGTTCAGCCCGACCGCTGCGCCTTATCCGGTAACTATCGTCTTGAGTCCAACCCGGTAAGAC
ACGACTTATCGCCACTGGCAGCAGCCACTGGTAACAGGATTAGCAGAGCGAGGTATGTAGGCGGTGCTAC
AGAGTTCTTGAAGTGGTGGCCTAACTACGGCTACACTAGAAGAACAGTATTTGGTATCTGCGCTCTGCTG
AAGCCAGTTACCTTCGGAAAAAGAGTTGGTAGCTCTTGATCCGGCAAACAAACCACCGCTGGTAGCGGTG
GTTTTTTTGTTTGCAAGCAGCAGATTACGCGCAGAAAAAAAGGATCTCAAGAAGATCCTTTGATCTTTTC
TACGGGGTCTGACGCTCAGTGGAACGAAAACTCACGTTAAGGGATTTTGGTCATGAGATTATCAAAAAGG
ATCTTCACCTAGATCCTTTTAAATTAAAAATGAAGTTTTAAATCAATCTAAAGTATATATGAGTAAACTT
GGTCTGACAGTTACCAATGCTTAATCAGTGAGGCACCTATCTCAGCGATCTGTCTATTTCGTTCATCCAT
AGTTGCCTGACTCCCCGTCGTGTAGATAACTACGATACGGGAGGGCTTACCATCTGGCCCCAGTGCTGCA
ATGATACCGCGAGACCCACGCTCACCGGCTCCAGATTTATCAGCAATAAACCAGCCAGCCGGAAGGGCCG
AGCGCAGAAGTGGTCCTGCAACTTTATCCGCCTCCATCCAGTCTATTAATTGTTGCCGGGAAGCTAGAGT
AAGTAGTTCGCCAGTTAATAGTTTGCGCAACGTTGTTGCCATTGCTACAGGCATCGTGGTGTCACGCTCG
TCGTTTGGTATGGCTTCATTCAGCTCCGGTTCCCAACGATCAAGGCGAGTTACATGATCCCCCATGTTGT
GCAAAAAAGCGGTTAGCTCCTTCGGTCCTCCGATCGTTGTCAGAAGTAAGTTGGCCGCAGTGTTATCACT
CATGGTTATGGCAGCACTGCATAATTCTCTTACTGTCATGCCATCCGTAAGATGCTTTTCTGTGACTGGT
GAGTACTCAACCAAGTCATTCTGAGAATAGTGTATGCGGCGACCGAGTTGCTCTTGCCCGGCGTCAATAC
GGGATAATACCGCGCCACATAGCAGAACTTTAAAAGTGCTCATCATTGGAAAACGTTCTTCGGGGCGAAA
ACTCTCAAGGATCTTACCGCTGTTGAGATCCAGTTCGATGTAACCCACTCGTGCACCCAACTGATCTTCA
GCATCTTTTACTTTCACCAGCGTTTCTGGGTGAGCAAAAACAGGAAGGCAAAATGCCGCAAAAAAGGGAA
TAAGGGCGACACGGAAATGTTGAATACTCATACTCTTCCTTTTTCAATATTATTGAAGCATTTATCAGGG
TTATTGTCTCATGAGCGGATACATATTTGAATGTATTTAGAAAAATAAACAAATAGGGGTTCCGCGCACA
TTTCCCCGAAAAGTGCCACCTGAC
Features (pLannotate 1.2.2; 41 found; start..end, strand, type, name):
     31..83      -  misc_feature   bom (fragment): basis of mobility region from pBR322
    238..617     +  enhancer       CMV enhancer: human cytomegalovirus immediate early enhancer
    618..817     +  promoter       CMV promoter: human cytomegalovirus (CMV) immediate early promoter
    835..1015    +  LTR            5' LTR (truncated): truncated 5' long terminal repeat (LTR) from HIV-1
   1062..1187    +  misc_feature   HIV-1 Ψ: packaging signal of human immunodeficiency virus type 1
   1171..1534    +  CDS            HIV-1 gag (fragment): gag protein from human immunodeficiency virus 1; gag
   1680..1913    +  misc_feature   RRE: The Rev response element (RRE) of HIV-1 allows for Rev-dependent mRNA export from the nucleus to the cytoplasm.
   2290..2390    +  CDS            Rev (fragment): human immunodeficiency virus 1 (HIV-1) Rev protein; rev; enhances nuclear export of unspliced and incompletely spliced viral mRNAs
   2440..2557    +  misc_feature   cPPT/CTS: central polypurine tract and central termination sequence of HIV-1
   2614..2638    +  protein_bind   attB1: mutant version of attB; recombination site for the Gateway® BP reaction BP Clonase™
   2670..2984    +  promoter       tight TRE promoter: Tet-responsive promoter PTight, consisting of seven tet operator sequences followed by the minimal CMV promoter
   2993..3058    +  CDS            3xFLAG: three tandem FLAG® epitope tags, followed by an enterokinase cleavage site
   3065..4891    +  CDS            XRCC6 (sequence withheld): XRCC6_HUMAN - Also known as G22P1. Experimental evidence at protein level: Swiss-Prot protein existence level 1. Single-stranded DNA-dependent ATP-dependent helicase. Has a role in chromosome translocation. The DNA helicase II complex binds preferentially to fork-like ends of double-stranded DNA in a cell cycle-dependent manner. It works in the 3'-5' direction. Binding to DNA may be mediated by XRCC6. Involved in DNA non-homologous end joining (NHEJ) required for double-strand break repair and V(D)J recombination. The XRCC5/6 dimer acts as regulatory subunit of the DNA-dependent protein kinase
   4930..4954    -  protein_bind   attB2: mutant version of attB; recombination site for the Gateway® BP reaction BP Clonase™
   5004..6215    +  promoter       UbC promoter: human ubiquitin C promoter
   6274..6971    +  CDS            rtTA3 (fragment): reverse tetracycline transactivator 3 activates expression from Tet-responsive promoters in the presence of doxycycline
   6901..7011    +  CDS            VP48: 3 tandem repeats of the minimal activation domain of herpes simplex virus VP16 (Cheng et al., 2013)
   7169..7631    +  misc_feature   IRES: internal ribosome entry site (IRES) of the encephalomyocarditis virus (EMCV)
   7653..7700    +  promoter       EM7 promoter: synthetic bacterial promoter&nbsp
   7719..8093    +  CDS            BleoR: antibiotic-binding protein; Sh ble from Streptoalloteichus hindustanus; confers resistance to bleomycin, phleomycin, and Zeocin™
   8127..8210    +  CDS            large T antigen (fragment): large T antigen from SV40 (simian virus 40)
   8244..8267    +  misc_feature   MCS (fragment): pBluescript multiple cloning site
   8267..8855    +  misc_feature   WPRE: woodchuck hepatitis virus posttranscriptional regulatory element
   8856..8875    +  misc_feature   MCS (fragment): pBluescript multiple cloning site
   8877..9377    +  CDS            nef (fragment): NEF_HV1LA - Experimental evidence at protein level: Swiss-Prot protein existence level 1. Extracellular Nef protein targets CD4(+) T-lymphocytes for apoptosis by interacting with CXCR4 surface receptors. From Human immunodeficiency virus type 1 group M subtype B (isolate Lai) (HIV-1).
   9384..9564    +  LTR            5' LTR (truncated): truncated 5' long terminal repeat (LTR) from HIV-1
   9596..9820    +  polyA_signal   bGH poly(A) signal: bovine growth hormone polyadenylation signal
   9824..9845    +  promoter       SV40 promoter (fragment): SV40 enhancer and early promoter
   9866..10294   +  rep_origin     f1 ori (sequence partly withheld): f1 bacteriophage origin of replication; arrow indicates direction of (+) strand synthesis
  10308..10637   +  promoter       SV40 promoter: SV40 enhancer and early promoter
  10685..10732   +  promoter       EM7 promoter: synthetic bacterial promoter&nbsp
  10751..11125   +  CDS            BleoR: antibiotic-binding protein; Sh ble from Streptoalloteichus hindustanus; confers resistance to bleomycin, phleomycin, and Zeocin™
  11135..11260   +  CDS            ble (fragment): BLE_KLEPN - Experimental evidence at protein level: Swiss-Prot protein existence level 1. Binding protein with a strong affinity to the bleomycin family of antibiotics. Binds to CL990; an antimitotic-antibiotic compound. From Klebsiella pneumoniae.
  11255..11376   +  polyA_signal   SV40 poly(A) signal: SV40 polyadenylation signal
  11447..11469   -  protein_bind   lac operator (fragment): The lac repressor binds to the lac operator to inhibit transcription in E. coli. This inhibition can be relieved by adding lactose or isopropyl-β-D-thiogalactopyranoside (IPTG). lac repressor encoded by lacI
  11473..11503   -  promoter       lac promoter: promoter for the E. coli lac operon
  11518..11539   -  protein_bind   CAP binding site: CAP binding activates transcription in the presence of cAMP. E. coli catabolite activator protein
  11552..11644   -  CDS            lacI (fragment): lac repressor; lacI; The lac repressor binds to the lac operator to inhibit transcription in E. coli. This inhibition can be relieved by adding lactose or isopropyl-β-D-thiogalactopyranoside (IPTG).
  11827..12415   -  rep_origin     ori: high-copy-number ColE1/pMB1/pBR322/pUC origin of replication
  12586..13446   -  CDS            AmpR: β-lactamase; bla; confers resistance to ampicillin, carbenicillin, and related antibiotics
  13447..13551   -  promoter       AmpR promoter: bla
