[The description below was written by a language model from this plasmid's Addgene catalogue record and pLannotate feature annotations shown in this document.]
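Description:
pSLIK 3xFLAG-XRCC6 zeo is an HIV-1-based lentiviral transfer vector built on the pSLIK zeo backbone for doxycycline-inducible expression of human XRCC6 (Ku70), a subunit of the Ku heterodimer that acts in non-homologous end joining and V(D)J recombination. In bacteria it is maintained through a high-copy ColE1/pUC-type origin and selected with ampicillin (AmpR). An f1 origin is also present. The viral genome is transcribed in packaging cells from a CMV enhancer/promoter fused to a truncated 5' LTR. It carries the Ψ packaging signal with a gag fragment, the Rev response element, the cPPT/CTS, a WPRE, and a truncated 3' LTR followed by a bGH polyadenylation signal.

The payload combines the inducible cassette and its regulator in a single provirus. Between attB1 and attB2 sites, left by Gateway recombination, a tight TRE promoter (seven tet operators plus a minimal CMV promoter) drives XRCC6 with an N-terminal 3xFLAG tag for detection or immunoprecipitation. Downstream, the constitutive human UbC promoter expresses the reverse tetracycline transactivator rtTA3, followed by an EMCV IRES and the Sh ble gene (BleoR). Transduced cells can therefore be selected with Zeocin while producing the transactivator that switches on the TRE in the presence of doxycycline. A second BleoR cassette, driven by SV40 and EM7 promoters with an SV40 poly(A) signal, lies in the plasmid backbone outside the LTRs. The construct is intended for making stable cell lines with tunable, inducible expression of tagged Ku70, and the associated publication concerns nucleocytoplasmic transport of active HER2 in a DCIS-like state.
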