Addgene plasmid #192327: pSLIK 3xFLAG-XRCC6 zeo
Purpose: Lentiviral expression vector for an inducible 3xFLAG-XRCC6
Depositing lab: Kevin Janes. Depositing organization: University of Virginia. Publication: Nucleocytoplasmic transport of active HER2 causes fractional escape from the DCIS-like state. Wang L, Paudel BB, McKnight RA, Janes KA. Nat Commun. 2023 Apr 13;14(1):2110. doi: 10.1038/s41467-023-37914-x. PubMed 37055441.
Backbone
  Vector backbone: pSLIK zeo
  Backbone manufacturer: Addgene #25736
  Vector type: Lentiviral
Growth in bacteria
  Bacterial resistance: Ampicillin, 100 μg/mL
  Growth temperature: 30°C
  Growth strain: NEB Stable
  Copy number: High Copy
Gene/Insert
  Gene/Insert name: XRCC6 (alt names: KU70; CTC75)
  Species: H. sapiens (human)
  Entrez Gene: XRCC6 (a.k.a. CTC75, CTCBF, G22P1, KU70, ML8, TLAA)
  Tag / fusion protein: 3xFLAG (N terminal on insert)
  Cloning method: Gateway Cloning
Terms and licenses: Academic/Nonprofit Terms; Industry Terms: Not Available to Industry
How to cite: pSLIK 3xFLAG-XRCC6 zeo was a gift from Kevin Janes (Addgene plasmid # 192327 ; http://n2t.net/addgene:192327 ; RRID:Addgene_192327)
